Addgene plasmid #163366: HA-Clover
Purpose: (Empty Backbone) Backbone for generating N-terminal or C-terminal clover constructs
Depositing lab: Violaine Sée. Depositing organization: University of Liverpool.
Backbone
  Vector backbone: HA-HIF1alpha-pcDNA3
  Backbone manufacturer: William Kaelin (Addgene plasmid # 18949)
  Backbone size (bp): 8660
  Vector type: Mammalian Expression
  Selectable markers: Neomycin (select with G418)
Growth in bacteria
  Bacterial resistance: Ampicillin, 100 μg/mL
  Growth temperature: 37°C
  Growth strain: DH5alpha
  Copy number: High Copy
Gene/Insert
  Gene/Insert name: None
Resource information
  A portion of this plasmid was derived from a plasmid made by: Clover-GFP gene from pcDNA3-Clover from Michael Lin (Addgene plasmid # 40259)
Terms and licenses: Academic/Nonprofit Terms; Industry Terms: Not Available to Industry
Depositor comments: Made from HA-Clover HIF-1a plasmid via removal of HIF-1a gene.
How to cite: HA-Clover was a gift from Violaine Sée (Addgene plasmid # 163366 ; http://n2t.net/addgene:163366 ; RRID:Addgene_163366)
