[The description below was written by a language model from this plasmid's Addgene catalogue record and pLannotate feature annotations shown in this document.]
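Description:
HA-Clover is a pcDNA3-based mammalian expression plasmid supplied as an empty backbone for building N-terminal or C-terminal fusions to the green/yellow fluorescent protein Clover. According to the record it was made from an HA-Clover–HIF-1α construct, itself built on an HA-HIF1alpha-pcDNA3 vector, by removing the HIF-1α coding sequence. The Clover gene came from a pcDNA3-Clover plasmid. The catalogue lists a backbone size of 8,660 bp, which appears to refer to the HIF-1α-containing parent. Both sequence records for this plasmid, one from the depositor and one from repository sequencing, are about 6.16 kb and carry the same set of annotated features.

Clover is expressed from the human CMV immediate-early enhancer and promoter and terminated by the bovine growth hormone polyadenylation signal. T7 and SP6 phage promoters flank the coding region and can serve for in vitro transcription or as sequencing primer sites. The name implies an HA epitope tag, but neither feature table annotates one, and the cloning sites available on either side of Clover are not stated. A separate SV40 early promoter drives the neomycin phosphotransferase gene, followed by an SV40 poly(A) signal, which allows G418 selection of stably transfected mammalian cells. In bacteria the plasmid is maintained by a high-copy ColE1/pUC-type origin and selected with ampicillin through β-lactamase, and an f1 origin permits single-stranded DNA production. The short HIV-1 LTR, ble, lacI and bom fragments are automated annotations of small backbone remnants and probably have no function here. The plasmid is typically used to insert a gene of interest in frame with Clover for live-cell imaging or localisation of the fusion protein.
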