Features (pLannotate 1.2.2; 21 found; start..end, strand, type, name):
     30..82      -  misc_feature   bom (fragment): basis of mobility region from pBR322
    237..616     +  enhancer       CMV enhancer: human cytomegalovirus immediate early enhancer
    617..820     +  promoter       CMV promoter: human cytomegalovirus (CMV) immediate early promoter
    816..849     +  LTR            5' LTR (truncated) (fragment): truncated 5' long terminal repeat (LTR) from HIV-1
    865..883     +  promoter       T7 promoter: promoter for bacteriophage T7 RNA polymerase
    945..1661    +  CDS            Clover: Clover is a basic (constitutively fluorescent) green/yellow fluorescent protein published in 2012, derived from Aequorea victoria. It is reported to be a rapidly-maturing weak dimer with high acid sensitivity.
   1718..1736    -  promoter       SP6 promoter: promoter for bacteriophage SP6 RNA polymerase
   1762..1986    +  polyA_signal   bGH poly(A) signal: bovine growth hormone polyadenylation signal
   1990..2011    +  promoter       SV40 promoter (fragment): SV40 enhancer and early promoter
   2032..2460    +  rep_origin     f1 ori (sequence partly withheld): f1 bacteriophage origin of replication; arrow indicates direction of (+) strand synthesis
   2474..2803    +  promoter       SV40 promoter: SV40 enhancer and early promoter
   2870..3661    +  CDS            neo: KKA2_KLEPN - Also known as kan, nptII. Experimental evidence at protein level: Swiss-Prot protein existence level 1. Resistance to kanamycin, neomycin, paromomycin, ribostamycin, butirosin and gentamicin B. From Klebsiella pneumoniae.
   3685..3843    +  CDS            ble (fragment): BLE_KLEPN - Experimental evidence at protein level: Swiss-Prot protein existence level 1. Binding protein with a strong affinity to the bleomycin family of antibiotics. Binds to CL990; an antimitotic-antibiotic compound. From Klebsiella pneumoniae.
   3838..3959    +  polyA_signal   SV40 poly(A) signal: SV40 polyadenylation signal
   4032..4048    -  protein_bind   lac operator: The lac repressor binds to the lac operator to inhibit transcription in E. coli. This inhibition can be relieved by adding lactose or isopropyl-β-D-thiogalactopyranoside (IPTG). lac repressor encoded by lacI
   4056..4086    -  promoter       lac promoter: promoter for the E. coli lac operon
   4101..4122    -  protein_bind   CAP binding site: CAP binding activates transcription in the presence of cAMP. E. coli catabolite activator protein
   4135..4227    -  CDS            lacI (fragment): lac repressor; lacI; The lac repressor binds to the lac operator to inhibit transcription in E. coli. This inhibition can be relieved by adding lactose or isopropyl-β-D-thiogalactopyranoside (IPTG).
   4410..4998    -  rep_origin     ori: high-copy-number ColE1/pMB1/pBR322/pUC origin of replication
   5169..6029    -  CDS            AmpR: β-lactamase; bla; confers resistance to ampicillin, carbenicillin, and related antibiotics
   6030..6134    -  promoter       AmpR promoter: bla
>Addgene plasmid #163366 | HA-Clover | depositor full sequence | sequence record 316640 | HA-Clover sequence 6163 bps
TCGACGGATCGGGAGATCTCCCGATCCCCTATGGTGCACTCTCAGTACAATCTGCTCTGATGCCGCATAG
TTAAGCCAGTATCTGCTCCCTGCTTGTGTGTTGGAGGTCGCTGAGTAGTGCGCGAGCAAAATTTAAGCTA
CAACAAGGCAAGGCTTGACCGACAATTGCATGAAGAATCTGCTTAGGGTTAGGCGTTTTGCGCTGCTTCG
CGATGTACGGGCCAGATATACGCGTTGACATTGATTATTGACTAGTTATTAATAGTAATCAATTACGGGG
TCATTAGTTCATAGCCCATATATGGAGTTCCGCGTTACATAACTTACGGTAAATGGCCCGCCTGGCTGAC
CGCCCAACGACCCCCGCCCATTGACGTCAATAATGACGTATGTTCCCATAGTAACGCCAATAGGGACTTT
CCATTGACGTCAATGGGTGGAGTATTTACGGTAAACTGCCCACTTGGCAGTACATCAAGTGTATCATATG
CCAAGTACGCCCCCTATTGACGTCAATGACGGTAAATGGCCCGCCTGGCATTATGCCCAGTACATGACCT
TATGGGACTTTCCTACTTGGCAGTACATCTACGTATTAGTCATCGCTATTACCATGGTGATGCGGTTTTG
GCAGTACATCAATGGGCGTGGATAGCGGTTTGACTCACGGGGATTTCCAAGTCTCCACCCCATTGACGTC
AATGGGAGTTTGTTTTGGCACCAAAATCAACGGGACTTTCCAAAATGTCGTAACAACTCCGCCCCATTGA
CGCAAATGGGCGGTAGGCGTGTACGGTGGGAGGTCTATATAAGCAGAGCTCTCTGGCTAACTAGAGAACC
CACTGCTTACTGGCTTATCGAAATTAATACGACTCACTATAGGGAGACCCAAGCTTACCATGGCCTACCC
CTACGACGTGCCCGACTACGCCTCCCTCGGATCCATGGTGAGCAAGGGCGAGGAGCTGTTCACCGGGGTG
GTGCCCATCCTGGTCGAGCTGGACGGCGACGTAAACGGCCACAAGTTCAGCGTCCGCGGCGAGGGCGAGG
GCGATGCCACCAACGGCAAGCTGACCCTGAAGTTCATCTGCACCACCGGCAAGCTGCCCGTGCCCTGGCC
CACCCTCGTGACCACCTTCGGCTACGGCGTGGCCTGCTTCAGCCGCTACCCCGACCACATGAAGCAGCAC
GACTTCTTCAAGTCCGCCATGCCCGAAGGCTACGTCCAGGAGCGCACCATCTCTTTCAAGGACGACGGTA
CCTACAAGACCCGCGCCGAGGTGAAGTTCGAGGGCGACACCCTGGTGAACCGCATCGAGCTGAAGGGCAT
CGACTTCAAGGAGGACGGCAACATCCTGGGGCACAAGCTGGAGTACAACTTCAACAGCCACAACGTCTAT
ATCACGGCCGACAAGCAGAAGAACGGCATCAAGGCTAACTTCAAGATCCGCCACAACGTTGAGGACGGCA
GCGTGCAGCTCGCCGACCACTACCAGCAGAACACCCCCATCGGCGACGGCCCCGTGCTGCTGCCCGACAA
CCACTACCTGAGCCATCAGTCCGCCCTGAGCAAAGACCCCAACGAGAAGCGCGATCACATGGTCCTGCTG
GAGTTCGTGACCGCCGCCGGGATTACACATGGCATGGACGAGCTGTACAAGGATATCTGAATCCATCACA
CTGGCGGCCGCTCGAGCATGCATCTAGAGGGCCCTATTCTATAGTGTCACCTAAATGCTAGAGCTCGCTG
ATCAGCCTCGACTGTGCCTTCTAGTTGCCAGCCATCTGTTGTTTGCCCCTCCCCCGTGCCTTCCTTGACC
CTGGAAGGTGCCACTCCCACTGTCCTTTCCTAATAAAATGAGGAAATTGCATCGCATTGTCTGAGTAGGT
GTCATTCTATTCTGGGGGGTGGGGTGGGGCAGGACAGCAAGGGGGAGGATTGGGAAGACAATAGCAGGCA
TGCTGGGGATGCGGTGGGCTCTATGGCTTCTGAGGCGGAAAGAACCAGCTGGGGCTCTAGGGGGTATCCC
C
[124 nt withheld, positions 2032-2155]
C
[91 nt withheld, positions 2157-2247]
A
[49 nt withheld, positions 2249-2297]
CCTTTGACGTTGGAGTCCACGTTCTTT
[37 nt withheld, positions 2325-2361]
ACCCTATCTCGGTCTATTCTTTTGATTTATAAGGGATTTTGCCGATTTCGGCCTATTGGTTAAAAAATGA
GCTGATTTAACAAAAATTTAACGCGAATTAATTCTGTGGAATGTGTGTCAGTTAGGGTGTGGAAAGTCCC
CAGGCTCCCCAGCAGGCAGAAGTATGCAAAGCATGCATCTCAATTAGTCAGCAACCAGGTGTGGAAAGTC
CCCAGGCTCCCCAGCAGGCAGAAGTATGCAAAGCATGCATCTCAATTAGTCAGCAACCATAGTCCCGCCC
CTAACTCCGCCCATCCCGCCCCTAACTCCGCCCAGTTCCGCCCATTCTCCGCCCCATGGCTGACTAATTT
TTTTTATTTATGCAGAGGCCGAGGCCGCCTCTGCCTCTGAGCTATTCCAGAAGTAGTGAGGAGGCTTTTT
TGGAGGCCTAGGCTTTTGCAAAAAGCTCCCGGGAGCTTGTATATCCATTTTCGGATCTGATCAAGAGACA
GGATGAGGATCGTTTCGCATGATTGAACAAGATGGATTGCACGCAGGTTCTCCGGCCGCTTGGGTGGAGA
GGCTATTCGGCTATGACTGGGCACAACAGACAATCGGCTGCTCTGATGCCGCCGTGTTCCGGCTGTCAGC
GCAGGGGCGCCCGGTTCTTTTTGTCAAGACCGACCTGTCCGGTGCCCTGAATGAACTGCAGGACGAGGCA
GCGCGGCTATCGTGGCTGGCCACGACGGGCGTTCCTTGCGCAGCTGTGCTCGACGTTGTCACTGAAGCGG
GAAGGGACTGGCTGCTATTGGGCGAAGTGCCGGGGCAGGATCTCCTGTCATCTCACCTTGCTCCTGCCGA
GAAAGTATCCATCATGGCTGATGCAATGCGGCGGCTGCATACGCTTGATCCGGCTACCTGCCCATTCGAC
CACCAAGCGAAACATCGCATCGAGCGAGCACGTACTCGGATGGAAGCCGGTCTTGTCGATCAGGATGATC
TGGACGAAGAGCATCAGGGGCTCGCGCCAGCCGAACTGTTCGCCAGGCTCAAGGCGCGCATGCCCGACGG
CGAGGATCTCGTCGTGACCCATGGCGATGCCTGCTTGCCGAATATCATGGTGGAAAATGGCCGCTTTTCT
GGATTCATCGACTGTGGCCGGCTGGGTGTGGCGGACCGCTATCAGGACATAGCGTTGGCTACCCGTGATA
TTGCTGAAGAGCTTGGCGGCGAATGGGCTGACCGCTTCCTCGTGCTTTACGGTATCGCCGCTCCCGATTC
GCAGCGCATCGCCTTCTATCGCCTTCTTGACGAGTTCTTCTGAGCGGGACTCTGGGGTTCGAAATGACCG
ACCAAGCGACGCCCAACCTGCCATCACGAGATTTCGATTCCACCGCCGCCTTCTATGAAAGGTTGGGCTT
CGGAATCGTTTTCCGGGACGCCGGCTGGATGATCCTCCAGCGCGGGGATCTCATGCTGGAGTTCTTCGCC
CACCCCAACTTGTTTATTGCAGCTTATAATGGTTACAAATAAAGCAATAGCATCACAAATTTCACAAATA
AAGCATTTTTTTCACTGCATTCTAGTTGTGGTTTGTCCAAACTCATCAATGTATCTTATCATGTCTGTAT
ACCGTCGACCTCTAGCTAGAGCTTGGCGTAATCATGGTCATAGCTGTTTCCTGTGTGAAATTGTTATCCG
CTCACAATTCCACACAACATACGAGCCGGAAGCATAAAGTGTAAAGCCTGGGGTGCCTAATGAGTGAGCT
AACTCACATTAATTGCGTTGCGCTCACTGCCCGCTTTCCAGTCGGGAAACCTGTCGTGCCAGCTGCATTA
ATGAATCGGCCAACGCGCGGGGAGAGGCGGTTTGCGTATTGGGCGCTCTTCCGCTTCCTCGCTCACTGAC
TCGCTGCGCTCGGTCGTTCGGCTGCGGCGAGCGGTATCAGCTCACTCAAAGGCGGTAATACGGTTATCCA
CAGAATCAGGGGATAACGCAGGAAAGAACATGTGAGCAAAAGGCCAGCAAAAGGCCAGGAACCGTAAAAA
GGCCGCGTTGCTGGCGTTTTTCCATAGGCTCCGCCCCCCTGACGAGCATCACAAAAATCGACGCTCAAGT
CAGAGGTGGCGAAACCCGACAGGACTATAAAGATACCAGGCGTTTCCCCCTGGAAGCTCCCTCGTGCGCT
CTCCTGTTCCGACCCTGCCGCTTACCGGATACCTGTCCGCCTTTCTCCCTTCGGGAAGCGTGGCGCTTTC
TCATAGCTCACGCTGTAGGTATCTCAGTTCGGTGTAGGTCGTTCGCTCCAAGCTGGGCTGTGTGCACGAA
CCCCCCGTTCAGCCCGACCGCTGCGCCTTATCCGGTAACTATCGTCTTGAGTCCAACCCGGTAAGACACG
ACTTATCGCCACTGGCAGCAGCCACTGGTAACAGGATTAGCAGAGCGAGGTATGTAGGCGGTGCTACAGA
GTTCTTGAAGTGGTGGCCTAACTACGGCTACACTAGAAGAACAGTATTTGGTATCTGCGCTCTGCTGAAG
CCAGTTACCTTCGGAAAAAGAGTTGGTAGCTCTTGATCCGGCAAACAAACCACCGCTGGTAGCGGTGGTT
TTTTTGTTTGCAAGCAGCAGATTACGCGCAGAAAAAAAGGATCTCAAGAAGATCCTTTGATCTTTTCTAC
GGGGTCTGACGCTCAGTGGAACGAAAACTCACGTTAAGGGATTTTGGTCATGAGATTATCAAAAAGGATC
TTCACCTAGATCCTTTTAAATTAAAAATGAAGTTTTAAATCAATCTAAAGTATATATGAGTAAACTTGGT
CTGACAGTTACCAATGCTTAATCAGTGAGGCACCTATCTCAGCGATCTGTCTATTTCGTTCATCCATAGT
TGCCTGACTCCCCGTCGTGTAGATAACTACGATACGGGAGGGCTTACCATCTGGCCCCAGTGCTGCAATG
ATACCGCGAGACCCACGCTCACCGGCTCCAGATTTATCAGCAATAAACCAGCCAGCCGGAAGGGCCGAGC
GCAGAAGTGGTCCTGCAACTTTATCCGCCTCCATCCAGTCTATTAATTGTTGCCGGGAAGCTAGAGTAAG
TAGTTCGCCAGTTAATAGTTTGCGCAACGTTGTTGCCATTGCTACAGGCATCGTGGTGTCACGCTCGTCG
TTTGGTATGGCTTCATTCAGCTCCGGTTCCCAACGATCAAGGCGAGTTACATGATCCCCCATGTTGTGCA
AAAAAGCGGTTAGCTCCTTCGGTCCTCCGATCGTTGTCAGAAGTAAGTTGGCCGCAGTGTTATCACTCAT
GGTTATGGCAGCACTGCATAATTCTCTTACTGTCATGCCATCCGTAAGATGCTTTTCTGTGACTGGTGAG
TACTCAACCAAGTCATTCTGAGAATAGTGTATGCGGCGACCGAGTTGCTCTTGCCCGGCGTCAATACGGG
ATAATACCGCGCCACATAGCAGAACTTTAAAAGTGCTCATCATTGGAAAACGTTCTTCGGGGCGAAAACT
CTCAAGGATCTTACCGCTGTTGAGATCCAGTTCGATGTAACCCACTCGTGCACCCAACTGATCTTCAGCA
TCTTTTACTTTCACCAGCGTTTCTGGGTGAGCAAAAACAGGAAGGCAAAATGCCGCAAAAAAGGGAATAA
GGGCGACACGGAAATGTTGAATACTCATACTCTTCCTTTTTCAATATTATTGAAGCATTTATCAGGGTTA
TTGTCTCATGAGCGGATACATATTTGAATGTATTTAGAAAAATAAACAAATAGGGGTTCCGCGCACATTT
CCCCGAAAAGTGCCACCTGACG
