Features (pLannotate 1.2.2; 21 found; start..end, strand, type, name):
     27..406     +  enhancer       CMV enhancer: human cytomegalovirus immediate early enhancer
    407..610     +  promoter       CMV promoter: human cytomegalovirus (CMV) immediate early promoter
    606..639     +  LTR            5' LTR (truncated) (fragment): truncated 5' long terminal repeat (LTR) from HIV-1
    655..673     +  promoter       T7 promoter: promoter for bacteriophage T7 RNA polymerase
    735..1451    +  CDS            Clover: Clover is a basic (constitutively fluorescent) green/yellow fluorescent protein published in 2012, derived from Aequorea victoria. It is reported to be a rapidly-maturing weak dimer with high acid sensitivity.
   1505..1523    -  promoter       SP6 promoter: promoter for bacteriophage SP6 RNA polymerase
   1549..1773    +  polyA_signal   bGH poly(A) signal: bovine growth hormone polyadenylation signal
   1777..1798    +  promoter       SV40 promoter (fragment): SV40 enhancer and early promoter
   1819..2247    +  rep_origin     f1 ori (sequence partly withheld): f1 bacteriophage origin of replication; arrow indicates direction of (+) strand synthesis
   2261..2590    +  promoter       SV40 promoter: SV40 enhancer and early promoter
   2657..3448    +  CDS            neo: KKA2_KLEPN - Also known as kan, nptII. Experimental evidence at protein level: Swiss-Prot protein existence level 1. Resistance to kanamycin, neomycin, paromomycin, ribostamycin, butirosin and gentamicin B. From Klebsiella pneumoniae.
   3472..3630    +  CDS            ble (fragment): BLE_KLEPN - Experimental evidence at protein level: Swiss-Prot protein existence level 1. Binding protein with a strong affinity to the bleomycin family of antibiotics. Binds to CL990; an antimitotic-antibiotic compound. From Klebsiella pneumoniae.
   3625..3746    +  polyA_signal   SV40 poly(A) signal: SV40 polyadenylation signal
   3819..3835    -  protein_bind   lac operator: The lac repressor binds to the lac operator to inhibit transcription in E. coli. This inhibition can be relieved by adding lactose or isopropyl-β-D-thiogalactopyranoside (IPTG). lac repressor encoded by lacI
   3843..3873    -  promoter       lac promoter: promoter for the E. coli lac operon
   3888..3909    -  protein_bind   CAP binding site: CAP binding activates transcription in the presence of cAMP. E. coli catabolite activator protein
   3922..4014    -  CDS            lacI (fragment): lac repressor; lacI; The lac repressor binds to the lac operator to inhibit transcription in E. coli. This inhibition can be relieved by adding lactose or isopropyl-β-D-thiogalactopyranoside (IPTG).
   4197..4785    -  rep_origin     ori: high-copy-number ColE1/pMB1/pBR322/pUC origin of replication
   4956..5816    -  CDS            AmpR: β-lactamase; bla; confers resistance to ampicillin, carbenicillin, and related antibiotics
   5817..5921    -  promoter       AmpR promoter: bla
   5980..6032    -  misc_feature   bom (fragment): basis of mobility region from pBR322
>Addgene plasmid #163366 | HA-Clover | addgene full sequence | sequence record 320193 | Addgene NGS Result
CGATGTACGGGCCAGATATACGCGTTGACATTGATTATTGACTAGTTATTAATAGTAATCAATTACGGGG
TCATTAGTTCATAGCCCATATATGGAGTTCCGCGTTACATAACTTACGGTAAATGGCCCGCCTGGCTGAC
CGCCCAACGACCCCCGCCCATTGACGTCAATAATGACGTATGTTCCCATAGTAACGCCAATAGGGACTTT
CCATTGACGTCAATGGGTGGAGTATTTACGGTAAACTGCCCACTTGGCAGTACATCAAGTGTATCATATG
CCAAGTACGCCCCCTATTGACGTCAATGACGGTAAATGGCCCGCCTGGCATTATGCCCAGTACATGACCT
TATGGGACTTTCCTACTTGGCAGTACATCTACGTATTAGTCATCGCTATTACCATGGTGATGCGGTTTTG
GCAGTACATCAATGGGCGTGGATAGCGGTTTGACTCACGGGGATTTCCAAGTCTCCACCCCATTGACGTC
AATGGGAGTTTGTTTTGGCACCAAAATCAACGGGACTTTCCAAAATGTCGTAACAACTCCGCCCCATTGA
CGCAAATGGGCGGTAGGCGTGTACGGTGGGAGGTCTATATAAGCAGAGCTCTCTGGCTAACTAGAGAACC
CACTGCTTACTGGCTTATCGAAATTAATACGACTCACTATAGGGAGACCCAAGCTTACCATGGCCTACCC
CTACGACGTGCCCGACTACGCCTCCCTCGGATCCATGGTGAGCAAGGGCGAGGAGCTGTTCACCGGGGTG
GTGCCCATCCTGGTCGAGCTGGACGGCGACGTAAACGGCCACAAGTTCAGCGTCCGCGGCGAGGGCGAGG
GCGATGCCACCAACGGCAAGCTGACCCTGAAGTTCATCTGCACCACCGGCAAGCTGCCCGTGCCCTGGCC
CACCCTCGTGACCACCTTCGGCTACGGCGTGGCCTGCTTCAGCCGCTACCCCGACCACATGAAGCAGCAC
GACTTCTTCAAGTCCGCCATGCCCGAAGGCTACGTCCAGGAGCGCACCATCTCTTTCAAGGACGACGGTA
CCTACAAGACCCGCGCCGAGGTGAAGTTCGAGGGCGACACCCTGGTGAACCGCATCGAGCTGAAGGGCAT
CGACTTCAAGGAGGACGGCAACATCCTGGGGCACAAGCTGGAGTACAACTTCAACAGCCACAACGTCTAT
ATCACGGCCGACAAGCAGAAGAACGGCATCAAGGCTAACTTCAAGATCCGCCACAACGTTGAGGACGGCA
GCGTGCAGCTCGCCGACCACTACCAGCAGAACACCCCCATCGGCGACGGCCCCGTGCTGCTGCCCGACAA
CCACTACCTGAGCCATCAGTCCGCCCTGAGCAAAGACCCCAACGAGAAGCGCGATCACATGGTCCTGCTG
GAGTTCGTGACCGCCGCCGGGATTACACATGGCATGGACGAGCTGTACAAGGATATCTGACATCACACTG
GCGGCCGCTCGAGCATGCATCTAGAGGGCCCTATTCTATAGTGTCACCTAAATGCTAGAGCTCGCTGATC
AGCCTCGACTGTGCCTTCTAGTTGCCAGCCATCTGTTGTTTGCCCCTCCCCCGTGCCTTCCTTGACCCTG
GAAGGTGCCACTCCCACTGTCCTTTCCTAATAAAATGAGGAAATTGCATCGCATTGTCTGAGTAGGTGTC
ATTCTATTCTGGGGGGTGGGGTGGGGCAGGACAGCAAGGGGGAGGATTGGGAAGACAATAGCAGGCATGC
TGGGGATGCGGTGGGCTCTATGGCTTCTGAGGCGGAAAGAACCAGCTGGGGCTCTAGGGGGTATCCCC
[124 nt withheld, positions 1819-1942]
C
[91 nt withheld, positions 1944-2034]
A
[49 nt withheld, positions 2036-2084]
CCTTTGACGTTGGAGTCCACGTTCTTT
[37 nt withheld, positions 2112-2148]
ACCCTATCTCGGTCTATTCTTTTGATTTATAAGGGATTTTGCCGATTTCGGCCTATTGGTTAAAAAATGA
GCTGATTTAACAAAAATTTAACGCGAATTAATTCTGTGGAATGTGTGTCAGTTAGGGTGTGGAAAGTCCC
CAGGCTCCCCAGCAGGCAGAAGTATGCAAAGCATGCATCTCAATTAGTCAGCAACCAGGTGTGGAAAGTC
CCCAGGCTCCCCAGCAGGCAGAAGTATGCAAAGCATGCATCTCAATTAGTCAGCAACCATAGTCCCGCCC
CTAACTCCGCCCATCCCGCCCCTAACTCCGCCCAGTTCCGCCCATTCTCCGCCCCATGGCTGACTAATTT
TTTTTATTTATGCAGAGGCCGAGGCCGCCTCTGCCTCTGAGCTATTCCAGAAGTAGTGAGGAGGCTTTTT
TGGAGGCCTAGGCTTTTGCAAAAAGCTCCCGGGAGCTTGTATATCCATTTTCGGATCTGATCAAGAGACA
GGATGAGGATCGTTTCGCATGATTGAACAAGATGGATTGCACGCAGGTTCTCCGGCCGCTTGGGTGGAGA
GGCTATTCGGCTATGACTGGGCACAACAGACAATCGGCTGCTCTGATGCCGCCGTGTTCCGGCTGTCAGC
GCAGGGGCGCCCGGTTCTTTTTGTCAAGACCGACCTGTCCGGTGCCCTGAATGAACTGCAGGACGAGGCA
GCGCGGCTATCGTGGCTGGCCACGACGGGCGTTCCTTGCGCAGCTGTGCTCGACGTTGTCACTGAAGCGG
GAAGGGACTGGCTGCTATTGGGCGAAGTGCCGGGGCAGGATCTCCTGTCATCTCACCTTGCTCCTGCCGA
GAAAGTATCCATCATGGCTGATGCAATGCGGCGGCTGCATACGCTTGATCCGGCTACCTGCCCATTCGAC
CACCAAGCGAAACATCGCATCGAGCGAGCACGTACTCGGATGGAAGCCGGTCTTGTCGATCAGGATGATC
TGGACGAAGAGCATCAGGGGCTCGCGCCAGCCGAACTGTTCGCCAGGCTCAAGGCGCGCATGCCCGACGG
CGAGGATCTCGTCGTGACCCATGGCGATGCCTGCTTGCCGAATATCATGGTGGAAAATGGCCGCTTTTCT
GGATTCATCGACTGTGGCCGGCTGGGTGTGGCGGACCGCTATCAGGACATAGCGTTGGCTACCCGTGATA
TTGCTGAAGAGCTTGGCGGCGAATGGGCTGACCGCTTCCTCGTGCTTTACGGTATCGCCGCTCCCGATTC
GCAGCGCATCGCCTTCTATCGCCTTCTTGACGAGTTCTTCTGAGCGGGACTCTGGGGTTCGAAATGACCG
ACCAAGCGACGCCCAACCTGCCATCACGAGATTTCGATTCCACCGCCGCCTTCTATGAAAGGTTGGGCTT
CGGAATCGTTTTCCGGGACGCCGGCTGGATGATCCTCCAGCGCGGGGATCTCATGCTGGAGTTCTTCGCC
CACCCCAACTTGTTTATTGCAGCTTATAATGGTTACAAATAAAGCAATAGCATCACAAATTTCACAAATA
AAGCATTTTTTTCACTGCATTCTAGTTGTGGTTTGTCCAAACTCATCAATGTATCTTATCATGTCTGTAT
ACCGTCGACCTCTAGCTAGAGCTTGGCGTAATCATGGTCATAGCTGTTTCCTGTGTGAAATTGTTATCCG
CTCACAATTCCACACAACATACGAGCCGGAAGCATAAAGTGTAAAGCCTGGGGTGCCTAATGAGTGAGCT
AACTCACATTAATTGCGTTGCGCTCACTGCCCGCTTTCCAGTCGGGAAACCTGTCGTGCCAGCTGCATTA
ATGAATCGGCCAACGCGCGGGGAGAGGCGGTTTGCGTATTGGGCGCTCTTCCGCTTCCTCGCTCACTGAC
TCGCTGCGCTCGGTCGTTCGGCTGCGGCGAGCGGTATCAGCTCACTCAAAGGCGGTAATACGGTTATCCA
CAGAATCAGGGGATAACGCAGGAAAGAACATGTGAGCAAAAGGCCAGCAAAAGGCCAGGAACCGTAAAAA
GGCCGCGTTGCTGGCGTTTTTCCATAGGCTCCGCCCCCCTGACGAGCATCACAAAAATCGACGCTCAAGT
CAGAGGTGGCGAAACCCGACAGGACTATAAAGATACCAGGCGTTTCCCCCTGGAAGCTCCCTCGTGCGCT
CTCCTGTTCCGACCCTGCCGCTTACCGGATACCTGTCCGCCTTTCTCCCTTCGGGAAGCGTGGCGCTTTC
TCATAGCTCACGCTGTAGGTATCTCAGTTCGGTGTAGGTCGTTCGCTCCAAGCTGGGCTGTGTGCACGAA
CCCCCCGTTCAGCCCGACCGCTGCGCCTTATCCGGTAACTATCGTCTTGAGTCCAACCCGGTAAGACACG
ACTTATCGCCACTGGCAGCAGCCACTGGTAACAGGATTAGCAGAGCGAGGTATGTAGGCGGTGCTACAGA
GTTCTTGAAGTGGTGGCCTAACTACGGCTACACTAGAAGAACAGTATTTGGTATCTGCGCTCTGCTGAAG
CCAGTTACCTTCGGAAAAAGAGTTGGTAGCTCTTGATCCGGCAAACAAACCACCGCTGGTAGCGGTGGTT
TTTTTGTTTGCAAGCAGCAGATTACGCGCAGAAAAAAAGGATCTCAAGAAGATCCTTTGATCTTTTCTAC
GGGGTCTGACGCTCAGTGGAACGAAAACTCACGTTAAGGGATTTTGGTCATGAGATTATCAAAAAGGATC
TTCACCTAGATCCTTTTAAATTAAAAATGAAGTTTTAAATCAATCTAAAGTATATATGAGTAAACTTGGT
CTGACAGTTACCAATGCTTAATCAGTGAGGCACCTATCTCAGCGATCTGTCTATTTCGTTCATCCATAGT
TGCCTGACTCCCCGTCGTGTAGATAACTACGATACGGGAGGGCTTACCATCTGGCCCCAGTGCTGCAATG
ATACCGCGAGACCCACGCTCACCGGCTCCAGATTTATCAGCAATAAACCAGCCAGCCGGAAGGGCCGAGC
GCAGAAGTGGTCCTGCAACTTTATCCGCCTCCATCCAGTCTATTAATTGTTGCCGGGAAGCTAGAGTAAG
TAGTTCGCCAGTTAATAGTTTGCGCAACGTTGTTGCCATTGCTACAGGCATCGTGGTGTCACGCTCGTCG
TTTGGTATGGCTTCATTCAGCTCCGGTTCCCAACGATCAAGGCGAGTTACATGATCCCCCATGTTGTGCA
AAAAAGCGGTTAGCTCCTTCGGTCCTCCGATCGTTGTCAGAAGTAAGTTGGCCGCAGTGTTATCACTCAT
GGTTATGGCAGCACTGCATAATTCTCTTACTGTCATGCCATCCGTAAGATGCTTTTCTGTGACTGGTGAG
TACTCAACCAAGTCATTCTGAGAATAGTGTATGCGGCGACCGAGTTGCTCTTGCCCGGCGTCAATACGGG
ATAATACCGCGCCACATAGCAGAACTTTAAAAGTGCTCATCATTGGAAAACGTTCTTCGGGGCGAAAACT
CTCAAGGATCTTACCGCTGTTGAGATCCAGTTCGATGTAACCCACTCGTGCACCCAACTGATCTTCAGCA
TCTTTTACTTTCACCAGCGTTTCTGGGTGAGCAAAAACAGGAAGGCAAAATGCCGCAAAAAAGGGAATAA
GGGCGACACGGAAATGTTGAATACTCATACTCTTCCTTTTTCAATATTATTGAAGCATTTATCAGGGTTA
TTGTCTCATGAGCGGATACATATTTGAATGTATTTAGAAAAATAAACAAATAGGGGTTCCGCGCACATTT
CCCCGAAAAGTGCCACCTGACGTCGACGGATCGGGAGATCTCCCGATCCCCTATGGTGCACTCTCAGTAC
AATCTGCTCTGATGCCGCATAGTTAAGCCAGTATCTGCTCCCTGCTTGTGTGTTGGAGGTCGCTGAGTAG
TGCGCGAGCAAAATTTAAGCTACAACAAGGCAAGGCTTGACCGACAATTGCATGAAGAATCTGCTTAGGG
TTAGGCGTTTTGCGCTGCTTCG
